Addgene plasmid #118190: lentiSAMv2 GLIS3 TSS-guide3
Purpose: CRISPR-mediated activation of GLIS3. Catalytically inactive Cas9 from S. pyogenes and VP64 with 2A-BlastR.
Depositing lab: Jorge Ferrer. Depositing organization: Imperial College London. Publication: Human pancreatic islet three-dimensional chromatin architecture provides insights into the genetics of type 2 diabetes. Miguel-Escalada I, Bonas-Guarch S, Cebola I, Ponsa-Cobas J, Mendieta-Esteban J, Atla G, Javierre BM, Rolando DMY, Farabella I, Morgan CC, Garcia-Hurtado J, Beucher A, Moran I, Pasquali L, Ramos-Rodriguez M, Appel EVR, Linneberg A, Gjesing AP, Witte DR, Pedersen O, Grarup N, Ravassard P, Torrents D, Mercader JM, Piemonti L, Berney T, de Koning EJP, Kerr-Conte J, Pattou F, Fedko IO, Groop L, Prokopenko I, Hansen T, Marti-Renom MA, Fraser P, Ferrer J. Nat Genet. 2019 Jun 28. pii: 10.1038/s41588-019-0457-0. doi: 10.1038/s41588-019-0457-0. PubMed 31253982.
Backbone
  Vector backbone: lentiSAMv2
  Backbone manufacturer: Feng Zhang (Addgene #75112)
  Vector type: Mammalian Expression, Lentiviral, CRISPR
  Selectable markers: Blasticidin
Growth in bacteria
  Bacterial resistance: Ampicillin, 100 μg/mL
  Growth temperature: 37°C
  Growth strain: Stbl3
  Copy number: High Copy
Gene/Insert
  Gene/Insert name: dCas9-VP64-2A-BlastR
  gRNA/shRNA sequence: TGTGTGCGGCCGCGAGGGC
  Species: H. sapiens (human)
  Promoter: EF1a core and U6
  Cloning method: Restriction Enzyme; 5′ cloning site Unknown (destroyed during cloning); 3′ cloning site Unknown (destroyed during cloning)
  Sequencing primers: 5′ GATCCGCCACCATGGATGC
Terms and licenses: Academic/Nonprofit Terms; Industry Terms: Not Available to Industry
Depositor comments: Please visit https://www.biorxiv.org/content/early/2018/08/27/400291 for bioRxiv preprint.
How to cite: lentiSAMv2 GLIS3 TSS-guide3 was a gift from Jorge Ferrer (Addgene plasmid # 118190 ; http://n2t.net/addgene:118190 ; RRID:Addgene_118190)
