[The description below was written by a language model from this plasmid's Addgene catalogue record and pLannotate feature annotations shown in this document.]
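Description:
lentiSAMv2 GLIS3 TSS-guide3 is a 13.5 kb lentiviral CRISPR activation plasmid built on the lentiSAMv2 backbone, carrying a single guide RNA directed, as the name indicates, at the transcription start site region of human GLIS3. It is maintained in E. coli as a high-copy plasmid through a ColE1/pUC-type origin with ampicillin resistance, and the record lists a recombination-deficient strain (Stbl3), as is usual for LTR-containing vectors. The backbone also contains an f1 origin and, outside the viral transfer region, an SV40/EM7-driven bleomycin/Zeocin resistance cassette.

The viral transfer region begins with a CMV enhancer/promoter fused to a truncated HIV-1 5' LTR, which drives genomic RNA production in packaging cells. It is followed by the Ψ packaging signal, RRE and cPPT/CTS, and ends with a WPRE and a truncated 3' LTR followed by a bGH polyadenylation signal. Two expression units lie between these elements. A human U6 promoter transcribes the GLIS3 guide in an S. pyogenes scaffold modified with two MS2 stem loops, which can recruit MS2 coat protein–activator fusions supplied from a separate construct in the synergistic activation mediator system. An EF-1α core promoter then drives an NLS-tagged catalytically dead Cas9 (D10A, N863A). According to the catalogue entry, dCas9 is fused to the VP64 activation domain and linked by a 2A peptide to blasticidin S deaminase. VP64 and the 2A are not individually annotated in the feature table, but an unannotated gap between dCas9 and BSD is consistent with their presence.

The construct is intended for transduction of mammalian cells, blasticidin selection, and CRISPR-mediated transcriptional activation of endogenous GLIS3. It was deposited in connection with a study of human pancreatic islet chromatin architecture and type 2 diabetes genetics.
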