Features (pLannotate 1.2.2; 38 found; start..end, strand, type, name):
     18..36      +  misc_RNA       MS2 stem loop: stem loop that binds the bacteriophage MS2 coat protein
     47..83      +  misc_RNA       gRNA scaffold (fragment): guide RNA scaffold for the Streptococcus pyogenes CRISPR/Cas9 system
     88..106     +  misc_RNA       MS2 stem loop: stem loop that binds the bacteriophage MS2 coat protein
    117..136     +  misc_RNA       gRNA scaffold (fragment): guide RNA scaffold for the Streptococcus pyogenes CRISPR/Cas9 system
    149..167     +  CDS            small t antigen (fragment): SV40 (simian virus 40) small t antigen
    193..404     +  promoter       EF-1α core promoter: core promoter for human elongation factor EF-1α
    421..468     +  CDS            nucleoplasmin NLS: bipartite nuclear localization signal from nucleoplasmin
    468..4569    +  CDS            dCas9 (fragment): catalytically dead mutant of the Cas9 endonuclease from the Streptococcus pyogenes Type II CRISPR/Cas system RNA-guided DNA-binding protein that lacks endonuclease activity due to the D10A mutation in the RuvC catalytic domain and the N863A mutation in the HNH catalytic domain
   4894..5292    +  CDS            BSD: blasticidin S deaminase; Aspergillus terreus BSD; confers resistance to blasticidin
   5293..5314    +  misc_feature   MCS (fragment): pBluescript multiple cloning site
   5317..5905    +  misc_feature   WPRE: woodchuck hepatitis virus posttranscriptional regulatory element
   5842..6423    +  CDS            nef (fragment): NEF_HV1H2 - Experimental evidence at protein level: Swiss-Prot protein existence level 1. Extracellular Nef protein targets CD4(+) T-lymphocytes for apoptosis by interacting with CXCR4 surface receptors. From Human immunodeficiency virus type 1 group M subtype B (isolate HXB2) (HIV-1).
   6430..6610    +  LTR            5' LTR (truncated): truncated 5' long terminal repeat (LTR) from HIV-1
   6642..6866    +  polyA_signal   bGH poly(A) signal: bovine growth hormone polyadenylation signal
   6870..6891    +  promoter       SV40 promoter (fragment): SV40 enhancer and early promoter
   6912..7340    +  rep_origin     f1 ori (sequence partly withheld): f1 bacteriophage origin of replication; arrow indicates direction of (+) strand synthesis
   7354..7683    +  promoter       SV40 promoter: SV40 enhancer and early promoter
   7731..7778    +  promoter       EM7 promoter: synthetic bacterial promoter&nbsp
   7797..8171    +  CDS            BleoR: antibiotic-binding protein; Sh ble from Streptoalloteichus hindustanus; confers resistance to bleomycin, phleomycin, and Zeocin™
   8181..8306    +  CDS            ble (fragment): BLE_KLEPN - Experimental evidence at protein level: Swiss-Prot protein existence level 1. Binding protein with a strong affinity to the bleomycin family of antibiotics. Binds to CL990; an antimitotic-antibiotic compound. From Klebsiella pneumoniae.
   8301..8422    +  polyA_signal   SV40 poly(A) signal: SV40 polyadenylation signal
   8493..8515    -  protein_bind   lac operator (fragment): The lac repressor binds to the lac operator to inhibit transcription in E. coli. This inhibition can be relieved by adding lactose or isopropyl-β-D-thiogalactopyranoside (IPTG). lac repressor encoded by lacI
   8519..8549    -  promoter       lac promoter: promoter for the E. coli lac operon
   8564..8585    -  protein_bind   CAP binding site: CAP binding activates transcription in the presence of cAMP. E. coli catabolite activator protein
   8598..8690    -  CDS            lacI (fragment): lac repressor; lacI; The lac repressor binds to the lac operator to inhibit transcription in E. coli. This inhibition can be relieved by adding lactose or isopropyl-β-D-thiogalactopyranoside (IPTG).
   8873..9461    -  rep_origin     ori: high-copy-number ColE1/pMB1/pBR322/pUC origin of replication
   9632..10492   -  CDS            AmpR: β-lactamase; bla; confers resistance to ampicillin, carbenicillin, and related antibiotics
  10493..10597   -  promoter       AmpR promoter: bla
  10656..10708   -  misc_feature   bom (fragment): basis of mobility region from pBR322
  10863..11242   +  enhancer       CMV enhancer: human cytomegalovirus immediate early enhancer
  11243..11442   +  promoter       CMV promoter: human cytomegalovirus (CMV) immediate early promoter
  11460..11640   +  LTR            5' LTR (truncated): truncated 5' long terminal repeat (LTR) from HIV-1
  11687..11812   +  misc_feature   HIV-1 Ψ: packaging signal of human immunodeficiency virus type 1
  11796..12159   +  CDS            HIV-1 gag (fragment): gag protein from human immunodeficiency virus 1; gag
  12305..12538   +  misc_feature   RRE: The Rev response element (RRE) of HIV-1 allows for Rev-dependent mRNA export from the nucleus to the cytoplasm.
  12915..13015   +  CDS            Rev (fragment): human immunodeficiency virus 1 (HIV-1) Rev protein; rev; enhances nuclear export of unspliced and incompletely spliced viral mRNAs
  13065..13182   +  misc_feature   cPPT/CTS: central polypurine tract and central termination sequence of HIV-1
  13232..13472   +  promoter       U6 promoter: RNA polymerase III promoter for human U6 snRNA
>Addgene plasmid #118190 | lentiSAMv2 GLIS3 TSS-guide3 | addgene full sequence | sequence record 239683 | Addgene NGS Result
GTTTTAGAGCTAGGCCAACATGAGGATCACCCATGTCTGCAGGGCCTAGCAAGTTAAAATAAGGCTAGTC
CGTTATCAACTTGGCCAACATGAGGATCACCCATGTCTGCAGGGCCAAGTGGCACCGAGTCGGTGCTTTT
TTTGGATCCTAGGTCTTGAAAGGAGTGGGAATTGGCTCCGGTGCCCGTCAGTGGGCAGAGCGCACATCGC
CCACAGTCCCCGAGAAGTTGGGGGGAGGGGTCGGCAATTGATCCGGTGCCTAGAGAAGGTGGCGCGGGGT
AAACTGGGAAAGTGATGTCGTGTACTGGCTCCGCCTTTTTCCCGAGGGTGGGGGAGAACCGTATATAAGT
GCAGTAGTCGCCGTGAACGTTCTTTTTCGCAACGGGTTTGCCGCCAGAACACAGGCGTACGGCCACCATG
AAAAGGCCGGCGGCCACGAAAAAGGCCGGCCAGGCAAAAAAGAAAAAGGACAAGAAGTACAGCATCGGCC
TGGCCATCGGCACCAACTCTGTGGGCTGGGCCGTGATCACCGACGAGTACAAGGTGCCCAGCAAGAAATT
CAAGGTGCTGGGCAACACCGACCGGCACAGCATCAAGAAGAACCTGATCGGAGCCCTGCTGTTCGACAGC
GGCGAAACAGCCGAGGCCACCCGGCTGAAGAGAACCGCCAGAAGAAGATACACCAGACGGAAGAACCGGA
TCTGCTATCTGCAAGAGATCTTCAGCAACGAGATGGCCAAGGTGGACGACAGCTTCTTCCACAGACTGGA
AGAGTCCTTCCTGGTGGAAGAGGATAAGAAGCACGAGCGGCACCCCATCTTCGGCAACATCGTGGACGAG
GTGGCCTACCACGAGAAGTACCCCACCATCTACCACCTGAGAAAGAAACTGGTGGACAGCACCGACAAGG
CCGACCTGCGGCTGATCTATCTGGCCCTGGCCCACATGATCAAGTTCCGGGGCCACTTCCTGATCGAGGG
CGACCTGAACCCCGACAACAGCGACGTGGACAAGCTGTTCATCCAGCTGGTGCAGACCTACAACCAGCTG
TTCGAGGAAAACCCCATCAACGCCAGCGGCGTGGACGCCAAGGCCATCCTGTCTGCCAGACTGAGCAAGA
GCAGACGGCTGGAAAATCTGATCGCCCAGCTGCCCGGCGAGAAGAAGAATGGCCTGTTCGGCAACCTGAT
TGCCCTGAGCCTGGGCCTGACCCCCAACTTCAAGAGCAACTTCGACCTGGCCGAGGATGCCAAACTGCAG
CTGAGCAAGGACACCTACGACGACGACCTGGACAACCTGCTGGCCCAGATCGGCGACCAGTACGCCGACC
TGTTTCTGGCCGCCAAGAACCTGTCCGACGCCATCCTGCTGAGCGACATCCTGAGAGTGAACACCGAGAT
CACCAAGGCCCCCCTGAGCGCCTCTATGATCAAGAGATACGACGAGCACCACCAGGACCTGACCCTGCTG
AAAGCTCTCGTGCGGCAGCAGCTGCCTGAGAAGTACAAAGAGATTTTCTTCGACCAGAGCAAGAACGGCT
ACGCCGGCTACATTGACGGCGGAGCCAGCCAGGAAGAGTTCTACAAGTTCATCAAGCCCATCCTGGAAAA
GATGGACGGCACCGAGGAACTGCTCGTGAAGCTGAACAGAGAGGACCTGCTGCGGAAGCAGCGGACCTTC
GACAACGGCAGCATCCCCCACCAGATCCACCTGGGAGAGCTGCACGCCATTCTGCGGCGGCAGGAAGATT
TTTACCCATTCCTGAAGGACAACCGGGAAAAGATCGAGAAGATCCTGACCTTCCGCATCCCCTACTACGT
GGGCCCTCTGGCCAGGGGAAACAGCAGATTCGCCTGGATGACCAGAAAGAGCGAGGAAACCATCACCCCC
TGGAACTTCGAGGAAGTGGTGGACAAGGGCGCTTCCGCCCAGAGCTTCATCGAGCGGATGACCAACTTCG
ATAAGAACCTGCCCAACGAGAAGGTGCTGCCCAAGCACAGCCTGCTGTACGAGTACTTCACCGTGTATAA
CGAGCTGACCAAAGTGAAATACGTGACCGAGGGAATGAGAAAGCCCGCCTTCCTGAGCGGCGAGCAGAAA
AAGGCCATCGTGGACCTGCTGTTCAAGACCAACCGGAAAGTGACCGTGAAGCAGCTGAAAGAGGACTACT
TCAAGAAAATCGAGTGCTTCGACTCCGTGGAAATCTCCGGCGTGGAAGATCGGTTCAACGCCTCCCTGGG
CACATACCACGATCTGCTGAAAATTATCAAGGACAAGGACTTCCTGGACAATGAGGAAAACGAGGACATT
CTGGAAGATATCGTGCTGACCCTGACACTGTTTGAGGACAGAGAGATGATCGAGGAACGGCTGAAAACCT
ATGCCCACCTGTTCGACGACAAAGTGATGAAGCAGCTGAAGCGGCGGAGATACACCGGCTGGGGCAGGCT
GAGCCGGAAGCTGATCAACGGCATCCGGGACAAGCAGTCCGGCAAGACAATCCTGGATTTCCTGAAGTCC
GACGGCTTCGCCAACAGAAACTTCATGCAGCTGATCCACGACGACAGCCTGACCTTTAAAGAGGACATCC
AGAAAGCCCAGGTGTCCGGCCAGGGCGATAGCCTGCACGAGCACATTGCCAATCTGGCCGGCAGCCCCGC
CATTAAGAAGGGCATCCTGCAGACAGTGAAGGTGGTGGACGAGCTCGTGAAAGTGATGGGCCGGCACAAG
CCCGAGAACATCGTGATCGAAATGGCCAGAGAGAACCAGACCACCCAGAAGGGACAGAAGAACAGCCGCG
AGAGAATGAAGCGGATCGAAGAGGGCATCAAAGAGCTGGGCAGCCAGATCCTGAAAGAACACCCCGTGGA
AAACACCCAGCTGCAGAACGAGAAGCTGTACCTGTACTACCTGCAGAATGGGCGGGATATGTACGTGGAC
CAGGAACTGGACATCAACCGGCTGTCCGACTACGATGTGGACCACATCGTGCCTCAGAGCTTTCTGAAGG
ACGACTCCATCGACAACAAGGTGCTGACCAGAAGCGACAAGGCCCGGGGCAAGAGCGACAACGTGCCCTC
CGAAGAGGTCGTGAAGAAGATGAAGAACTACTGGCGGCAGCTGCTGAACGCCAAGCTGATTACCCAGAGA
AAGTTCGACAATCTGACCAAGGCCGAGAGAGGCGGCCTGAGCGAACTGGATAAGGCCGGCTTCATCAAGA
GACAGCTGGTGGAAACCCGGCAGATCACAAAGCACGTGGCACAGATCCTGGACTCCCGGATGAACACTAA
GTACGACGAGAATGACAAGCTGATCCGGGAAGTGAAAGTGATCACCCTGAAGTCCAAGCTGGTGTCCGAT
TTCCGGAAGGATTTCCAGTTTTACAAAGTGCGCGAGATCAACAACTACCACCACGCCCACGACGCCTACC
TGAACGCCGTCGTGGGAACCGCCCTGATCAAAAAGTACCCTAAGCTGGAAAGCGAGTTCGTGTACGGCGA
CTACAAGGTGTACGACGTGCGGAAGATGATCGCCAAGAGCGAGCAGGAAATCGGCAAGGCTACCGCCAAG
TACTTCTTCTACAGCAACATCATGAACTTTTTCAAGACCGAGATTACCCTGGCCAACGGCGAGATCCGGA
AGCGGCCTCTGATCGAGACAAACGGCGAAACCGGGGAGATCGTGTGGGATAAGGGCCGGGATTTTGCCAC
CGTGCGGAAAGTGCTGAGCATGCCCCAAGTGAATATCGTGAAAAAGACCGAGGTGCAGACAGGCGGCTTC
AGCAAAGAGTCTATCCTGCCCAAGAGGAACAGCGATAAGCTGATCGCCAGAAAGAAGGACTGGGACCCTA
AGAAGTACGGCGGCTTCGACAGCCCCACCGTGGCCTATTCTGTGCTGGTGGTGGCCAAAGTGGAAAAGGG
CAAGTCCAAGAAACTGAAGAGTGTGAAAGAGCTGCTGGGGATCACCATCATGGAAAGAAGCAGCTTCGAG
AAGAATCCCATCGACTTTCTGGAAGCCAAGGGCTACAAAGAAGTGAAAAAGGACCTGATCATCAAGCTGC
CTAAGTACTCCCTGTTCGAGCTGGAAAACGGCCGGAAGAGAATGCTGGCCTCTGCCGGCGAACTGCAGAA
GGGAAACGAACTGGCCCTGCCCTCCAAATATGTGAACTTCCTGTACCTGGCCAGCCACTATGAGAAGCTG
AAGGGCTCCCCCGAGGATAATGAGCAGAAACAGCTGTTTGTGGAACAGCACAAGCACTACCTGGACGAGA
TCATCGAGCAGATCAGCGAGTTCTCCAAGAGAGTGATCCTGGCCGACGCTAATCTGGACAAAGTGCTGTC
CGCCTACAACAAGCACCGGGATAAGCCCATCAGAGAGCAGGCCGAGAATATCATCCACCTGTTTACCCTG
ACCAATCTGGGAGCCCCTGCCGCCTTCAAGTACTTTGACACCACCATCGACCGGAAGAGGTACACCAGCA
CCAAAGAGGTGCTGGACGCCACCCTGATCCACCAGAGCATCACCGGCCTGTACGAGACACGGATCGACCT
GTCTCAGCTGGGAGGCGACAGCGCTGGAGGAGGTGGAAGCGGAGGAGGAGGAAGCGGAGGAGGAGGTAGC
GGACCTAAGAAAAAGAGGAAGGTGGCGGCCGCTGGATCCGGACGGGCTGACGCATTGGACGATTTTGATC
TGGATATGCTGGGAAGTGACGCCCTCGATGATTTTGACCTTGACATGCTTGGTTCGGATGCCCTTGATGA
CTTTGACCTCGACATGCTCGGCAGTGACGCCCTTGATGATTTCGACCTGGACATGCTGATTAACTGTACA
GGCAGTGGAGAGGGCAGAGGAAGTCTGCTAACATGCGGTGACGTCGAGGAGAATCCTGGCCCAATGGCCA
AGCCTTTGTCTCAAGAAGAATCCACCCTCATTGAAAGAGCAACGGCTACAATCAACAGCATCCCCATCTC
TGAAGACTACAGCGTCGCCAGCGCAGCTCTCTCTAGCGACGGCCGCATCTTCACTGGTGTCAATGTATAT
CATTTTACTGGGGGACCTTGTGCAGAACTCGTGGTGCTGGGCACTGCTGCTGCTGCGGCAGCTGGCAACC
TGACTTGTATCGTCGCGATCGGAAATGAGAACAGGGGCATCTTGAGCCCCTGCGGACGGTGCCGACAGGT
GCTTCTCGATCTGCATCCTGGGATCAAAGCCATAGTGAAGGACAGTGATGGACAGCCGACGGCAGTTGGG
ATTCGTGAATTGCTGCCCTCTGGTTATGTGTGGGAGGGCTAAGAATTCGATATCAAGCTTATCGGTAATC
AACCTCTGGATTACAAAATTTGTGAAAGATTGACTGGTATTCTTAACTATGTTGCTCCTTTTACGCTATG
TGGATACGCTGCTTTAATGCCTTTGTATCATGCTATTGCTTCCCGTATGGCTTTCATTTTCTCCTCCTTG
TATAAATCCTGGTTGCTGTCTCTTTATGAGGAGTTGTGGCCCGTTGTCAGGCAACGTGGCGTGGTGTGCA
CTGTGTTTGCTGACGCAACCCCCACTGGTTGGGGCATTGCCACCACCTGTCAGCTCCTTTCCGGGACTTT
CGCTTTCCCCCTCCCTATTGCCACGGCGGAACTCATCGCCGCCTGCCTTGCCCGCTGCTGGACAGGGGCT
CGGCTGTTGGGCACTGACAATTCCGTGGTGTTGTCGGGGAAATCATCGTCCTTTCCTTGGCTGCTCGCCT
GTGTTGCCACCTGGATTCTGCGCGGGACGTCCTTCTGCTACGTCCCTTCGGCCCTCAATCCAGCGGACCT
TCCTTCCCGCGGCCTGCTGCCGGCTCTGCGGCCTCTTCCGCGTCTTCGCCTTCGCCCTCAGACGAGTCGG
ATCTCCCTTTGGGCCGCCTCCCCGCATCGATACCGTCGACCTCGAGACCTAGAAAAACATGGAGCAATCA
CAAGTAGCAATACAGCAGCTACCAATGCTGATTGTGCCTGGCTAGAAGCACAAGAGGAGGAGGAGGTGGG
TTTTCCAGTCACACCTCAGGTACCTTTAAGACCAATGACTTACAAGGCAGCTGTAGATCTTAGCCACTTT
TTAAAAGAAAAGGGGGGACTGGAAGGGCTAATTCACTCCCAACGAAGACAAGATATCCTTGATCTGTGGA
TCTACCACACACAAGGCTACTTCCCTGATTGGCAGAACTACACACCAGGGCCAGGGATCAGATATCCACT
GACCTTTGGATGGTGCTACAAGCTAGTACCAGTTGAGCAAGAGAAGGTAGAAGAAGCCAATGAAGGAGAG
AACACCCGCTTGTTACACCCTGTGAGCCTGCATGGGATGGATGACCCGGAGAGAGAAGTATTAGAGTGGA
GGTTTGACAGCCGCCTAGCATTTCATCACATGGCCCGAGAGCTGCATCCGGACTGTACTGGGTCTCTCTG
GTTAGACCAGATCTGAGCCTGGGAGCTCTCTGGCTAACTAGGGAACCCACTGCTTAAGCCTCAATAAAGC
TTGCCTTGAGTGCTTCAAGTAGTGTGTGCCCGTCTGTTGTGTGACTCTGGTAACTAGAGATCCCTCAGAC
CCTTTTAGTCAGTGTGGAAAATCTCTAGCAGGGCCCGTTTAAACCCGCTGATCAGCCTCGACTGTGCCTT
CTAGTTGCCAGCCATCTGTTGTTTGCCCCTCCCCCGTGCCTTCCTTGACCCTGGAAGGTGCCACTCCCAC
TGTCCTTTCCTAATAAAATGAGGAAATTGCATCGCATTGTCTGAGTAGGTGTCATTCTATTCTGGGGGGT
GGGGTGGGGCAGGACAGCAAGGGGGAGGATTGGGAAGACAATAGCAGGCATGCTGGGGATGCGGTGGGCT
CTATGGCTTCTGAGGCGGAAAGAACCAGCTGGGGCTCTAGGGGGTATCCCC
[124 nt withheld, positions 6912-7035]
C
[91 nt withheld, positions 7037-7127]
A
[49 nt withheld, positions 7129-7177]
CCTTTGACGTTGGAGTCCACGTTCTTT
[37 nt withheld, positions 7205-7241]
ACCCTATCTCGGTCTATTCTTTTGATTTATAAGGGATTTTGCCGATTTCGGCCTATTGGTTAAAAAATGA
GCTGATTTAACAAAAATTTAACGCGAATTAATTCTGTGGAATGTGTGTCAGTTAGGGTGTGGAAAGTCCC
CAGGCTCCCCAGCAGGCAGAAGTATGCAAAGCATGCATCTCAATTAGTCAGCAACCAGGTGTGGAAAGTC
CCCAGGCTCCCCAGCAGGCAGAAGTATGCAAAGCATGCATCTCAATTAGTCAGCAACCATAGTCCCGCCC
CTAACTCCGCCCATCCCGCCCCTAACTCCGCCCAGTTCCGCCCATTCTCCGCCCCATGGCTGACTAATTT
TTTTTATTTATGCAGAGGCCGAGGCCGCCTCTGCCTCTGAGCTATTCCAGAAGTAGTGAGGAGGCTTTTT
TGGAGGCCTAGGCTTTTGCAAAAAGCTCCCGGGAGCTTGTATATCCATTTTCGGATCTGATCAGCACGTG
TTGACAATTAATCATCGGCATAGTATATCGGCATAGTATAATACGACAAGGTGAGGAACTAAACCATGGC
CAAGTTGACCAGTGCCGTTCCGGTGCTCACCGCGCGCGACGTCGCCGGAGCGGTCGAGTTCTGGACCGAC
CGGCTCGGGTTCTCCCGGGACTTCGTGGAGGACGACTTCGCCGGTGTGGTCCGGGACGACGTGACCCTGT
TCATCAGCGCGGTCCAGGACCAGGTGGTGCCGGACAACACCCTGGCCTGGGTGTGGGTGCGCGGCCTGGA
CGAGCTGTACGCCGAGTGGTCGGAGGTCGTGTCCACGAACTTCCGGGACGCCTCCGGGCCGGCCATGACC
GAGATCGGCGAGCAGCCGTGGGGGCGGGAGTTCGCCCTGCGCGACCCGGCCGGCAACTGCGTGCACTTCG
TGGCCGAGGAGCAGGACTGACACGTGCTACGAGATTTCGATTCCACCGCCGCCTTCTATGAAAGGTTGGG
CTTCGGAATCGTTTTCCGGGACGCCGGCTGGATGATCCTCCAGCGCGGGGATCTCATGCTGGAGTTCTTC
GCCCACCCCAACTTGTTTATTGCAGCTTATAATGGTTACAAATAAAGCAATAGCATCACAAATTTCACAA
ATAAAGCATTTTTTTCACTGCATTCTAGTTGTGGTTTGTCCAAACTCATCAATGTATCTTATCATGTCTG
TATACCGTCGACCTCTAGCTAGAGCTTGGCGTAATCATGGTCATAGCTGTTTCCTGTGTGAAATTGTTAT
CCGCTCACAATTCCACACAACATACGAGCCGGAAGCATAAAGTGTAAAGCCTGGGGTGCCTAATGAGTGA
GCTAACTCACATTAATTGCGTTGCGCTCACTGCCCGCTTTCCAGTCGGGAAACCTGTCGTGCCAGCTGCA
TTAATGAATCGGCCAACGCGCGGGGAGAGGCGGTTTGCGTATTGGGCGCTCTTCCGCTTCCTCGCTCACT
GACTCGCTGCGCTCGGTCGTTCGGCTGCGGCGAGCGGTATCAGCTCACTCAAAGGCGGTAATACGGTTAT
CCACAGAATCAGGGGATAACGCAGGAAAGAACATGTGAGCAAAAGGCCAGCAAAAGGCCAGGAACCGTAA
AAAGGCCGCGTTGCTGGCGTTTTTCCATAGGCTCCGCCCCCCTGACGAGCATCACAAAAATCGACGCTCA
AGTCAGAGGTGGCGAAACCCGACAGGACTATAAAGATACCAGGCGTTTCCCCCTGGAAGCTCCCTCGTGC
GCTCTCCTGTTCCGACCCTGCCGCTTACCGGATACCTGTCCGCCTTTCTCCCTTCGGGAAGCGTGGCGCT
TTCTCATAGCTCACGCTGTAGGTATCTCAGTTCGGTGTAGGTCGTTCGCTCCAAGCTGGGCTGTGTGCAC
GAACCCCCCGTTCAGCCCGACCGCTGCGCCTTATCCGGTAACTATCGTCTTGAGTCCAACCCGGTAAGAC
ACGACTTATCGCCACTGGCAGCAGCCACTGGTAACAGGATTAGCAGAGCGAGGTATGTAGGCGGTGCTAC
AGAGTTCTTGAAGTGGTGGCCTAACTACGGCTACACTAGAAGAACAGTATTTGGTATCTGCGCTCTGCTG
AAGCCAGTTACCTTCGGAAAAAGAGTTGGTAGCTCTTGATCCGGCAAACAAACCACCGCTGGTAGCGGTG
GTTTTTTTGTTTGCAAGCAGCAGATTACGCGCAGAAAAAAAGGATCTCAAGAAGATCCTTTGATCTTTTC
TACGGGGTCTGACGCTCAGTGGAACGAAAACTCACGTTAAGGGATTTTGGTCATGAGATTATCAAAAAGG
ATCTTCACCTAGATCCTTTTAAATTAAAAATGAAGTTTTAAATCAATCTAAAGTATATATGAGTAAACTT
GGTCTGACAGTTACCAATGCTTAATCAGTGAGGCACCTATCTCAGCGATCTGTCTATTTCGTTCATCCAT
AGTTGCCTGACTCCCCGTCGTGTAGATAACTACGATACGGGAGGGCTTACCATCTGGCCCCAGTGCTGCA
ATGATACCGCGAGACCCACGCTCACCGGCTCCAGATTTATCAGCAATAAACCAGCCAGCCGGAAGGGCCG
AGCGCAGAAGTGGTCCTGCAACTTTATCCGCCTCCATCCAGTCTATTAATTGTTGCCGGGAAGCTAGAGT
AAGTAGTTCGCCAGTTAATAGTTTGCGCAACGTTGTTGCCATTGCTACAGGCATCGTGGTGTCACGCTCG
TCGTTTGGTATGGCTTCATTCAGCTCCGGTTCCCAACGATCAAGGCGAGTTACATGATCCCCCATGTTGT
GCAAAAAAGCGGTTAGCTCCTTCGGTCCTCCGATCGTTGTCAGAAGTAAGTTGGCCGCAGTGTTATCACT
CATGGTTATGGCAGCACTGCATAATTCTCTTACTGTCATGCCATCCGTAAGATGCTTTTCTGTGACTGGT
GAGTACTCAACCAAGTCATTCTGAGAATAGTGTATGCGGCGACCGAGTTGCTCTTGCCCGGCGTCAATAC
GGGATAATACCGCGCCACATAGCAGAACTTTAAAAGTGCTCATCATTGGAAAACGTTCTTCGGGGCGAAA
ACTCTCAAGGATCTTACCGCTGTTGAGATCCAGTTCGATGTAACCCACTCGTGCACCCAACTGATCTTCA
GCATCTTTTACTTTCACCAGCGTTTCTGGGTGAGCAAAAACAGGAAGGCAAAATGCCGCAAAAAAGGGAA
TAAGGGCGACACGGAAATGTTGAATACTCATACTCTTCCTTTTTCAATATTATTGAAGCATTTATCAGGG
TTATTGTCTCATGAGCGGATACATATTTGAATGTATTTAGAAAAATAAACAAATAGGGGTTCCGCGCACA
TTTCCCCGAAAAGTGCCACCTGACGTCGACGGATCGGGAGATCTCCCGATCCCCTATGGTGCACTCTCAG
TACAATCTGCTCTGATGCCGCATAGTTAAGCCAGTATCTGCTCCCTGCTTGTGTGTTGGAGGTCGCTGAG
TAGTGCGCGAGCAAAATTTAAGCTACAACAAGGCAAGGCTTGACCGACAATTGCATGAAGAATCTGCTTA
GGGTTAGGCGTTTTGCGCTGCTTCGCGATGTACGGGCCAGATATACGCGTTGACATTGATTATTGACTAG
TTATTAATAGTAATCAATTACGGGGTCATTAGTTCATAGCCCATATATGGAGTTCCGCGTTACATAACTT
ACGGTAAATGGCCCGCCTGGCTGACCGCCCAACGACCCCCGCCCATTGACGTCAATAATGACGTATGTTC
CCATAGTAACGCCAATAGGGACTTTCCATTGACGTCAATGGGTGGAGTATTTACGGTAAACTGCCCACTT
GGCAGTACATCAAGTGTATCATATGCCAAGTACGCCCCCTATTGACGTCAATGACGGTAAATGGCCCGCC
TGGCATTATGCCCAGTACATGACCTTATGGGACTTTCCTACTTGGCAGTACATCTACGTATTAGTCATCG
CTATTACCATGGTGATGCGGTTTTGGCAGTACATCAATGGGCGTGGATAGCGGTTTGACTCACGGGGATT
TCCAAGTCTCCACCCCATTGACGTCAATGGGAGTTTGTTTTGGCACCAAAATCAACGGGACTTTCCAAAA
TGTCGTAACAACTCCGCCCCATTGACGCAAATGGGCGGTAGGCGTGTACGGTGGGAGGTCTATATAAGCA
GCGCGTTTTGCCTGTACTGGGTCTCTCTGGTTAGACCAGATCTGAGCCTGGGAGCTCTCTGGCTAACTAG
GGAACCCACTGCTTAAGCCTCAATAAAGCTTGCCTTGAGTGCTTCAAGTAGTGTGTGCCCGTCTGTTGTG
TGACTCTGGTAACTAGAGATCCCTCAGACCCTTTTAGTCAGTGTGGAAAATCTCTAGCAGTGGCGCCCGA
ACAGGGACTTGAAAGCGAAAGGGAAACCAGAGGAGCTCTCTCGACGCAGGACTCGGCTTGCTGAAGCGCG
CACGGCAAGAGGCGAGGGGCGGCGACTGGTGAGTACGCCAAAAATTTTGACTAGCGGAGGCTAGAAGGAG
AGAGATGGGTGCGAGAGCGTCAGTATTAAGCGGGGGAGAATTAGATCGCGATGGGAAAAAATTCGGTTAA
GGCCAGGGGGAAAGAAAAAATATAAATTAAAACATATAGTATGGGCAAGCAGGGAGCTAGAACGATTCGC
AGTTAATCCTGGCCTGTTAGAAACATCAGAAGGCTGTAGACAAATACTGGGACAGCTACAACCATCCCTT
CAGACAGGATCAGAAGAACTTAGATCATTATATAATACAGTAGCAACCCTCTATTGTGTGCATCAAAGGA
TAGAGATAAAAGACACCAAGGAAGCTTTAGACAAGATAGAGGAAGAGCAAAACAAAAGTAAGACCACCGC
ACAGCAAGCGGCCGCTGATCTTCAGACCTGGAGGAGGAGATATGAGGGACAATTGGAGAAGTGAATTATA
TAAATATAAAGTAGTAAAAATTGAACCATTAGGAGTAGCACCCACCAAGGCAAAGAGAAGAGTGGTGCAG
AGAGAAAAAAGAGCAGTGGGAATAGGAGCTTTGTTCCTTGGGTTCTTGGGAGCAGCAGGAAGCACTATGG
GCGCAGCGTCAATGACGCTGACGGTACAGGCCAGACAATTATTGTCTGGTATAGTGCAGCAGCAGAACAA
TTTGCTGAGGGCTATTGAGGCGCAACAGCATCTGTTGCAACTCACAGTCTGGGGCATCAAGCAGCTCCAG
GCAAGAATCCTGGCTGTGGAAAGATACCTAAAGGATCAACAGCTCCTGGGGATTTGGGGTTGCTCTGGAA
AACTCATTTGCACCACTGCTGTGCCTTGGAATGCTAGTTGGAGTAATAAATCTCTGGAACAGATTTGGAA
TCACACGACCTGGATGGAGTGGGACAGAGAAATTAACAATTACACAAGCTTAATACACTCCTTAATTGAA
GAATCGCAAAACCAGCAAGAAAAGAATGAACAAGAATTATTGGAATTAGATAAATGGGCAAGTTTGTGGA
ATTGGTTTAACATAACAAATTGGCTGTGGTATATAAAATTATTCATAATGATAGTAGGAGGCTTGGTAGG
TTTAAGAATAGTTTTTGCTGTACTTTCTATAGTGAATAGAGTTAGGCAGGGATATTCACCATTATCGTTT
CAGACCCACCTCCCAACCCCGAGGGGACCCGACAGGCCCGAAGGAATAGAAGAAGAAGGTGGAGAGAGAG
ACAGAGACAGATCCATTCGATTAGTGAACGGATCGGCACTGCGTGCGCCAATTCTGCAGACAAATGGCAG
TATTCATCCACAATTTTAAAAGAAAAGGGGGGATTGGGGGGTACAGTGCAGGGGAAAGAATAGTAGACAT
AATAGCAACAGACATACAAACTAAAGAATTACAAAAACAAATTACAAAAATTCAAAATTTTCGGGTTTAT
TACAGGGACAGCAGAGATCCAGTTTGGTTAATTAGCTAGCGAGGGCCTATTTCCCATGATTCCTTCATAT
TTGCATATACGATACAAGGCTGTTAGAGAGATAATTGGAATTAATTTGACTGTAAACACAAAGATATTAG
TACAAAATACGTGACGTAGAAAGTAATAATTTCTTGGGTAGTTTGCAGTTTTAAAATTATGTTTTAAAAT
GGACTATCATATGCTTACCGTAACTTGAAAGTATTTCGATTTCTTGGCTTTATATATCTTGTGGAAAGGA
CGAAACACCGTGTGTGCGGCCGCGAGGGC
