>Addgene plasmid #118190 | lentiSAMv2 GLIS3 TSS-guide3 | depositor partial sequence | sequence record 223283 | Guide RNA, MS2 stem loops, EF1a core promoter, NLS
ANNNNNNNNNNNNNNNGNTTNNNATTANNTTTTAAAATGGACTATCATATGCTTACCGTAACTTGAAAGT
ATTTCGATTTCTTGGCTTTATATATCTTGTGGAAAGGACGAAACACCGTGTGTGCGGCCGCGAGGGCGTT
TTANAGCTAGGCCAACATGAGGATCACCCATGTCTGCAGGGCCTANCAAGTTAAAATAANGCTANTCCGT
TATCAACTTGGCCAACATGAGGATCACCCATGTCTGCAGGGNCNAGTGGCACCGAGTCGGTGCTTTTTTT
GGATCCTANGTCTTGAGNGGANTGGNAATTGNNTCCNNNGNCNNNCNGGNNNNNANCGCNCNNNNNCCNC
TNTCNNCNAGAAGTCGNNNNGNNNNNACCTACNCATATTCNCCTGAATCACTGATTTATTGGGANNAACT
GNNAAAGTGATNTCNAGNACTGGNTCCGCCTTNTTCNCGANANTGNNNNNNNANNNNNTATANNGGNNNT
NTNNNNNNGNNNNTNCANNTTNNNNNNNNNNNNGNCNNNNNNCNNNNNANANANNNNNNNNNNNNNAGGA
NNNNNNNNTNNNNNNANNNNNNNNNNNCNTNNNANANNNNNAANNNANNNNNNNNNNNGNNNNNNNATNN
NCNNNNNNNNNGNGNNNNNANNNANNCNGNNGNTNNNNNNNNNNNNNNNNNNNNTNNANNNNNNNNN
